Addgene plasmid #183330: CROP_C9_Puro_MYC
Purpose: All-in-One CRISPRko system with a guide RNA that targets MYC gene
Depositing lab: Prashant Mali. Depositing organization: University of California, San Diego (UCSD). Publication: Integrated genome and tissue engineering enables screening of cancer vulnerabilities in physiologically relevant perfusable ex vivo cultures. Hu M, Lei XY, Larson JD, McAlonis M, Ford K, McDonald D, Mach K, Rusert JM, Wechsler-Reya RJ, Mali P. Biomaterials. 2022 Jan;280:121276. doi: 10.1016/j.biomaterials.2021.121276. Epub 2021 Dec 2. PubMed 34890975.
Backbone
  Vector backbone: CROPseq
  Vector type: Lentiviral
Growth in bacteria
  Bacterial resistance: Ampicillin, 100 μg/mL
  Growth temperature: 37°C
  Growth strain: NEB Stable
  Copy number: High Copy
Gene/Insert
  Gene/Insert name: MYC
  gRNA/shRNA sequence: CTTCGGGGAGACAACGACGG
  Species: Synthetic
  Cloning method: Gibson Cloning
Terms and licenses: Academic/Nonprofit Terms; Industry Terms: Not Available to Industry
How to cite: CROP_C9_Puro_MYC was a gift from Prashant Mali (Addgene plasmid # 183330 ; http://n2t.net/addgene:183330 ; RRID:Addgene_183330)
