[The description below was written by a language model from this plasmid's Addgene catalogue record and pLannotate feature annotations shown in this document.]
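Description:
CROP_C9_Puro_MYC is an 11.7 kb all-in-one lentiviral CRISPR knockout plasmid built on the CROPseq backbone, carrying both Cas9 and a single guide RNA directed against the MYC gene. It is propagated in E. coli through a high-copy ColE1/pUC-type origin with ampicillin selection (AmpR), and it also contains an f1 origin and an SV40 origin. The lentiviral transfer cassette follows a third-generation layout. An RSV promoter replaces the U3 region upstream of a truncated HIV-1 5' LTR, followed by the Ψ packaging signal with a gag fragment, the RRE for Rev-dependent export of the genomic RNA, and the cPPT/CTS element. An SV40 polyadenylation signal lies downstream of the 3' LTR.

Within the provirus, an EF-1α core promoter drives Streptococcus pyogenes Cas9, followed in the same orientation by a puromycin N-acetyltransferase coding sequence and a WPRE to boost transcript expression. The feature table does not annotate the element linking Cas9 to PuroR, so the record does not state how the two are co-expressed. The human U6 promoter, MYC-targeting spacer and S. pyogenes gRNA scaffold sit just upstream of the truncated 3' LTR element. This is the characteristic CROPseq placement, in which the guide cassette lies inside the 3' LTR region and is therefore copied to the 5' end during reverse transcription. It is also included in the polyadenylated Pol II transcript, so guide identity can be read from mRNA. The guide was inserted by Gibson cloning. The construct is intended for lentiviral delivery of Cas9 and guide from one vector, puromycin selection of transduced mammalian cells, and MYC disruption. The associated work concerns screening for cancer vulnerabilities in perfusable ex vivo cultures.
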