Features (pLannotate 1.2.2; 30 found; start..end, strand, type, name):
     42..60      +  promoter       T3 promoter: promoter for bacteriophage T3 RNA polymerase
     88..314     +  promoter       RSV promoter: Rous sarcoma virus enhancer/promoter
    315..495     +  LTR            5' LTR (truncated): truncated 5' long terminal repeat (LTR) from HIV-1
    542..667     +  misc_feature   HIV-1 Ψ: packaging signal of human immunodeficiency virus type 1
    651..1014    +  CDS            HIV-1 gag (fragment): gag protein from human immunodeficiency virus 1; gag
   1160..1393    +  misc_feature   RRE: The Rev response element (RRE) of HIV-1 allows for Rev-dependent mRNA export from the nucleus to the cytoplasm.
   1803..1920    +  misc_feature   cPPT/CTS: central polypurine tract and central termination sequence of HIV-1
   1986..2052    +  CDS            small t antigen (fragment): SV40 (simian virus 40) small t antigen
   2066..2083    +  CDS            small t antigen (fragment): SV40 (simian virus 40) small t antigen
   2109..2320    +  promoter       EF-1α core promoter: core promoter for human elongation factor EF-1α
   2345..6448    +  CDS            Cas9: Cas9 (Csn1) endonuclease from the Streptococcus pyogenes Type II CRISPR/Cas system generates RNA-guided double strand breaks in DNA
   6587..7186    +  CDS            PuroR (fragment): puromycin N-acetyltransferase; pac from Streptomyces; confers resistance to puromycin
   7202..7790    +  misc_feature   WPRE: woodchuck hepatitis virus posttranscriptional regulatory element
   7786..7896    +  CDS            nef (fragment): NEF_HV1LA - Experimental evidence at protein level: Swiss-Prot protein existence level 1. Extracellular Nef protein targets CD4(+) T-lymphocytes for apoptosis by interacting with CXCR4 surface receptors. From Human immunodeficiency virus type 1 group M subtype B (isolate Lai) (HIV-1).
   7916..7942    +  CDS            Rev (fragment): human immunodeficiency virus 1 (HIV-1) Rev protein; rev; enhances nuclear export of unspliced and incompletely spliced viral mRNAs
   7946..8186    +  promoter       U6 promoter: RNA polymerase III promoter for human U6 snRNA
   8216..8291    +  misc_RNA       gRNA scaffold: guide RNA scaffold for the Streptococcus pyogenes CRISPR/Cas9 system
   8344..8524    +  LTR            5' LTR (truncated): truncated 5' long terminal repeat (LTR) from HIV-1
   8602..8723    +  polyA_signal   SV40 poly(A) signal: SV40 polyadenylation signal
   8763..8898    +  rep_origin     SV40 ori: SV40 origin of replication
   8919..8937    -  promoter       T7 promoter: promoter for bacteriophage T7 RNA polymerase
   8945..9100    +  CDS            lacZα (fragment): LacZα fragment of β-galactosidase; lacZ fragment
   9105..9533    +  rep_origin     f1 ori (sequence partly withheld): f1 bacteriophage origin of replication; arrow indicates direction of (+) strand synthesis
   9586..9690    +  promoter       AmpR promoter: bla
   9691..10551   +  CDS            AmpR: β-lactamase; bla; confers resistance to ampicillin, carbenicillin, and related antibiotics
  10722..11310   +  rep_origin     ori: high-copy-number ColE1/pMB1/pBR322/pUC origin of replication
  11493..11585   +  CDS            lacI (fragment): lac repressor; lacI; The lac repressor binds to the lac operator to inhibit transcription in E. coli. This inhibition can be relieved by adding lactose or isopropyl-β-D-thiogalactopyranoside (IPTG).
  11598..11619   +  protein_bind   CAP binding site: CAP binding activates transcription in the presence of cAMP. E. coli catabolite activator protein
  11634..11664   +  promoter       lac promoter: promoter for the E. coli lac operon
  11668..11690   +  protein_bind   lac operator (fragment): The lac repressor binds to the lac operator to inhibit transcription in E. coli. This inhibition can be relieved by adding lactose or isopropyl-β-D-thiogalactopyranoside (IPTG). lac repressor encoded by lacI
>Addgene plasmid #183330 | CROP_C9_Puro_MYC | addgene full sequence | sequence record 362768 | Addgene NGS Result
CACACAGGAAACAGCTATGACCATGATTACGCCAAGCGCGCAATTAACCCTCACTAAAGGGAACAAAAGC
TGGAGCTGCAAGCTTAATGTAGTCTTATGCAATACTCTTGTAGTCTTGCAACATGGTAACGATGAGTTAG
CAACATGCCTTACAAGGAGAGAAAAAGCACCGTGCATGCCGATTGGTGGAAGTAAGGTGGTACGATCGTG
CCTTATTAGGAAGGCAACAGACGGGTCTGACATGGATTGGACGAACCACTGAATTGCCGCATTGCAGAGA
TATTGTATTTAAGTGCCTAGCTCGATACATAAACGGGTCTCTCTGGTTAGACCAGATCTGAGCCTGGGAG
CTCTCTGGCTAACTAGGGAACCCACTGCTTAAGCCTCAATAAAGCTTGCCTTGAGTGCTTCAAGTAGTGT
GTGCCCGTCTGTTGTGTGACTCTGGTAACTAGAGATCCCTCAGACCCTTTTAGTCAGTGTGGAAAATCTC
TAGCAGTGGCGCCCGAACAGGGACTTGAAAGCGAAAGGGAAACCAGAGGAGCTCTCTCGACGCAGGACTC
GGCTTGCTGAAGCGCGCACGGCAAGAGGCGAGGGGCGGCGACTGGTGAGTACGCCAAAAATTTTGACTAG
CGGAGGCTAGAAGGAGAGAGATGGGTGCGAGAGCGTCAGTATTAAGCGGGGGAGAATTAGATCGCGATGG
GAAAAAATTCGGTTAAGGCCAGGGGGAAAGAAAAAATATAAATTAAAACATATAGTATGGGCAAGCAGGG
AGCTAGAACGATTCGCAGTTAATCCTGGCCTGTTAGAAACATCAGAAGGCTGTAGACAAATACTGGGACA
GCTACAACCATCCCTTCAGACAGGATCAGAAGAACTTAGATCATTATATAATACAGTAGCAACCCTCTAT
TGTGTGCATCAAAGGATAGAGATAAAAGACACCAAGGAAGCTTTAGACAAGATAGAGGAAGAGCAAAACA
AAAGTAAGACCACCGCACAGCAAGCGGCCGCTGATCTTCAGACCTGGAGGAGGAGATATGAGGGACAATT
GGAGAAGTGAATTATATAAATATAAAGTAGTAAAAATTGAACCATTAGGAGTAGCACCCACCAAGGCAAA
GAGAAGAGTGGTGCAGAGAGAAAAAAGAGCAGTGGGAATAGGAGCTTTGTTCCTTGGGTTCTTGGGAGCA
GCAGGAAGCACTATGGGCGCAGCGTCAATGACGCTGACGGTACAGGCCAGACAATTATTGTCTGGTATAG
TGCAGCAGCAGAACAATTTGCTGAGGGCTATTGAGGCGCAACAGCATCTGTTGCAACTCACAGTCTGGGG
CATCAAGCAGCTCCAGGCAAGAATCCTGGCTGTGGAAAGATACCTAAAGGATCAACAGCTCCTGGGGATT
TGGGGTTGCTCTGGAAAACTCATTTGCACCACTGCTGTGCCTTGGAATGCTAGTTGGAGTAATAAATCTC
TGGAACAGATTTGGAATCACACGACCTGGATGGAGTGGGACAGAGAAATTAACAATTACACAAGCTTAAT
ACACTCCTTAATTGAAGAATCGCAAAACCAGCAAGAAAAGAATGAACAAGAATTATTGGAATTAGATAAA
TGGGCAAGTTTGTGGAATTGGTTTAACATAACAAATTGGCTGTGGTATATAAAATTATTCATAATGATAG
TAGGAGGCTTGGTAGGTTTAAGAATAGTTTTTGCTGTACTTTCTATAGTGAATAGAGTTAGGCAGGGATA
TTCACCATTATCGTTTCAGAATCTTGAGACAAATGGCAGTATTCATCCACAATTTTAAAAGAAAAGGGGG
GATTGGGGGGTACAGTGCAGGGGAAAGAATAGTAGACATAATAGCAACAGACATACAAACTAAAGAATTA
CAAAAACAAATTACAAAAATTCAAAATTTTCGGGTTTATTACAGGGACAGCAGAGATCCACTTTGGCGCC
GGCTCGAGGGGGCCCGGGTGCAAAGATGGATAAAGTTTTAAACAGAGAGGAATCTTTGCAGCTAATGGAC
CTTCTAGGTCTTGAAAGGAGTGGGAATTGGCTCCGTAGGTCTTGAAAGGAGTGGGAATTGGCTCCGGTGC
CCGTCAGTGGGCAGAGCGCACATCGCCCACAGTCCCCGAGAAGTTGGGGGGAGGGGTCGGCAATTGATCC
GGTGCCTAGAGAAGGTGGCGCGGGGTAAACTGGGAAAGTGATGTCGTGTACTGGCTCCGCCTTTTTCCCG
AGGGTGGGGGAGAACCGTATATAAGTGCAGTAGTCGCCGTGAACGTTCTTTTTCGCAACGGGTTTGCCGC
CAGAACACAGGACCGGTTCTAGAGCGCTGCCACCATGGACAAGAAGTACAGCATCGGCCTGGACATCGGC
ACCAACTCTGTGGGCTGGGCCGTGATCACCGACGAGTACAAGGTGCCCAGCAAGAAATTCAAGGTGCTGG
GCAACACCGACCGGCACAGCATCAAGAAGAACCTGATCGGAGCCCTGCTGTTCGACAGCGGCGAAACAGC
CGAGGCCACCCGGCTGAAGAGAACCGCCAGAAGAAGATACACCAGACGGAAGAACCGGATCTGCTATCTG
CAAGAGATCTTCAGCAACGAGATGGCCAAGGTGGACGACAGCTTCTTCCACAGACTGGAAGAGTCCTTCC
TGGTGGAAGAGGATAAGAAGCACGAGCGGCACCCCATCTTCGGCAACATCGTGGACGAGGTGGCCTACCA
CGAGAAGTACCCCACCATCTACCACCTGAGAAAGAAACTGGTGGACAGCACCGACAAGGCCGACCTGCGG
CTGATCTATCTGGCCCTGGCCCACATGATCAAGTTCCGGGGCCACTTCCTGATCGAGGGCGACCTGAACC
CCGACAACAGCGACGTGGACAAGCTGTTCATCCAGCTGGTGCAGACCTACAACCAGCTGTTCGAGGAAAA
CCCCATCAACGCCAGCGGCGTGGACGCCAAGGCCATCCTGTCTGCCAGACTGAGCAAGAGCAGACGGCTG
GAAAATCTGATCGCCCAGCTGCCCGGCGAGAAGAAGAATGGCCTGTTCGGAAACCTGATTGCCCTGAGCC
TGGGCCTGACCCCCAACTTCAAGAGCAACTTCGACCTGGCCGAGGATGCCAAACTGCAGCTGAGCAAGGA
CACCTACGACGACGACCTGGACAACCTGCTGGCCCAGATCGGCGACCAGTACGCCGACCTGTTTCTGGCC
GCCAAGAACCTGTCCGACGCCATCCTGCTGAGCGACATCCTGAGAGTGAACACCGAGATCACCAAGGCCC
CCCTGAGCGCCTCTATGATCAAGAGATACGACGAGCACCACCAGGACCTGACCCTGCTGAAAGCTCTCGT
GCGGCAGCAGCTGCCTGAGAAGTACAAAGAGATTTTCTTCGACCAGAGCAAGAACGGCTACGCCGGCTAC
ATTGACGGCGGAGCCAGCCAGGAAGAGTTCTACAAGTTCATCAAGCCCATCCTGGAAAAGATGGACGGCA
CCGAGGAACTGCTCGTGAAGCTGAACAGAGAGGACCTGCTGCGGAAGCAGCGGACCTTCGACAACGGCAG
CATCCCCCACCAGATCCACCTGGGAGAGCTGCACGCCATTCTGCGGCGGCAGGAAGATTTTTACCCATTC
CTGAAGGACAACCGGGAAAAGATCGAGAAGATCCTGACCTTCCGCATCCCCTACTACGTGGGCCCTCTGG
CCAGGGGAAACAGCAGATTCGCCTGGATGACCAGAAAGAGCGAGGAAACCATCACCCCCTGGAACTTCGA
GGAAGTGGTGGACAAGGGCGCTTCCGCCCAGAGCTTCATCGAGCGGATGACCAACTTCGATAAGAACCTG
CCCAACGAGAAGGTGCTGCCCAAGCACAGCCTGCTGTACGAGTACTTCACCGTGTATAACGAGCTGACCA
AAGTGAAATACGTGACCGAGGGAATGAGAAAGCCCGCCTTCCTGAGCGGCGAGCAGAAAAAGGCCATCGT
GGACCTGCTGTTCAAGACCAACCGGAAAGTGACCGTGAAGCAGCTGAAAGAGGACTACTTCAAGAAAATC
GAGTGCTTCGACTCCGTGGAAATCTCCGGCGTGGAAGATCGGTTCAACGCCTCCCTGGGCACATACCACG
ATCTGCTGAAAATTATCAAGGACAAGGACTTCCTGGACAATGAGGAAAACGAGGACATTCTGGAAGATAT
CGTGCTGACCCTGACACTGTTTGAGGACAGAGAGATGATCGAGGAACGGCTGAAAACCTATGCCCACCTG
TTCGACGACAAAGTGATGAAGCAGCTGAAGCGGCGGAGATACACCGGCTGGGGCAGGCTGAGCCGGAAGC
TGATCAACGGCATCCGGGACAAGCAGTCCGGCAAGACAATCCTGGATTTCCTGAAGTCCGACGGCTTCGC
CAACAGAAACTTCATGCAGCTGATCCACGACGACAGCCTGACCTTTAAAGAGGACATCCAGAAAGCCCAG
GTGTCCGGCCAGGGCGATAGCCTGCACGAGCACATTGCCAATCTGGCCGGCAGCCCCGCCATTAAGAAGG
GCATCCTGCAGACAGTGAAGGTGGTGGACGAGCTCGTGAAAGTGATGGGCCGGCACAAGCCCGAGAACAT
CGTGATCGAAATGGCCAGAGAGAACCAGACCACCCAGAAGGGACAGAAGAACAGCCGCGAGAGAATGAAG
CGGATCGAAGAGGGCATCAAAGAGCTGGGCAGCCAGATCCTGAAAGAACACCCCGTGGAAAACACCCAGC
TGCAGAACGAGAAGCTGTACCTGTACTACCTGCAGAATGGGCGGGATATGTACGTGGACCAGGAACTGGA
CATCAACCGGCTGTCCGACTACGATGTGGACCATATCGTGCCTCAGAGCTTTCTGAAGGACGACTCCATC
GACAACAAGGTGCTGACCAGAAGCGACAAGAACCGGGGCAAGAGCGACAACGTGCCCTCCGAAGAGGTCG
TGAAGAAGATGAAGAACTACTGGCGGCAGCTGCTGAACGCCAAGCTGATTACCCAGAGAAAGTTCGACAA
TCTGACCAAGGCCGAGAGAGGCGGCCTGAGCGAACTGGATAAGGCCGGCTTCATCAAGAGACAGCTGGTG
GAAACCCGGCAGATCACAAAGCACGTGGCACAGATCCTGGACTCCCGGATGAACACTAAGTACGACGAGA
ATGACAAGCTGATCCGGGAAGTGAAAGTGATCACCCTGAAGTCCAAGCTGGTGTCCGATTTCCGGAAGGA
TTTCCAGTTTTACAAAGTGCGCGAGATCAACAACTACCACCACGCCCACGACGCCTACCTGAACGCCGTC
GTGGGAACCGCCCTGATCAAAAAGTACCCTAAGCTGGAAAGCGAGTTCGTGTACGGCGACTACAAGGTGT
ACGACGTGCGGAAGATGATCGCCAAGAGCGAGCAGGAAATCGGCAAGGCTACCGCCAAGTACTTCTTCTA
CAGCAACATCATGAACTTTTTCAAGACCGAGATTACCCTGGCCAACGGCGAGATCCGGAAGCGGCCTCTG
ATCGAGACAAACGGCGAAACCGGGGAGATCGTGTGGGATAAGGGCCGGGATTTTGCCACCGTGCGGAAAG
TGCTGAGCATGCCCCAAGTGAATATCGTGAAAAAGACCGAGGTGCAGACAGGCGGCTTCAGCAAAGAGTC
TATCCTGCCCAAGAGGAACAGCGATAAGCTGATCGCCAGAAAGAAGGACTGGGACCCTAAGAAGTACGGC
GGCTTCGACAGCCCCACCGTGGCCTATTCTGTGCTGGTGGTGGCCAAAGTGGAAAAGGGCAAGTCCAAGA
AACTGAAGAGTGTGAAAGAGCTGCTGGGGATCACCATCATGGAAAGAAGCAGCTTCGAGAAGAATCCCAT
CGACTTTCTGGAAGCCAAGGGCTACAAAGAAGTGAAAAAGGACCTGATCATCAAGCTGCCTAAGTACTCC
CTGTTCGAGCTGGAAAACGGCCGGAAGAGAATGCTGGCCTCTGCCGGCGAACTGCAGAAGGGAAACGAAC
TGGCCCTGCCCTCCAAATATGTGAACTTCCTGTACCTGGCCAGCCACTATGAGAAGCTGAAGGGCTCCCC
CGAGGATAATGAGCAGAAACAGCTGTTTGTGGAACAGCACAAGCACTACCTGGACGAGATCATCGAGCAG
ATCAGCGAGTTCTCCAAGAGAGTGATCCTGGCCGACGCTAATCTGGACAAAGTGCTGTCCGCCTACAACA
AGCACCGGGATAAGCCCATCAGAGAGCAGGCCGAGAATATCATCCACCTGTTTACCCTGACCAATCTGGG
AGCCCCTGCCGCCTTCAAGTACTTTGACACCACCATCGACCGGAAGAGGTACACCAGCACCAAAGAGGTG
CTGGACGCCACCCTGATCCACCAGAGCATCACCGGCCTGTACGAGACACGGATCGACCTGTCTCAGCTGG
GAGGCGACAAGCGACCTGCCGCCACAAAGAAGGCTGGACAGGCTAAGAAGAAGAAAGATTACAAAGACGA
TGACGATAAGGGATCCGGCGCAACAAACTTCTCTCTGCTGAAACAAGCCGGAGATGTCGAAGAGAATCCT
GGACCGATGACCGAGTACAAGCCCACGGTGCGCCTCGCCACCCGCGACGACGTCCCCAGGGCCGTACGCA
CCCTCGCCGCCGCGTTCGCCGACTACCCCGCCACGCGCCACACCGTCGATCCGGACCGCCACATCGAGCG
GGTCACCGAGCTGCAAGAACTCTTCCTCACGCGCGTCGGGCTCGACATCGGCAAGGTGTGGGTCGCGGAC
GACGGCGCCGCCGTGGCGGTCTGGACCACGCCGGAGAGCGTCGAAGCGGGGGCGGTGTTCGCCGAGATCG
GCCCGCGCATGGCCGAGTTGAGCGGTTCCCGGCTGGCCGCGCAGCAACAGATGGAAGGCCTCCTGGCGCC
GCACCGGCCCAAGGAGCCCGCGTGGTTCCTGGCCACCGTCGGAGTCTCGCCCGACCACCAGGGCAAGGGT
CTGGGCAGCGCCGTCGTGCTCCCCGGAGTGGAGGCGGCCGAGCGCGCCGGGGTGCCCGCCTTCCTGGAGA
CCTCCGCGCCCCGCAACCTCCCCTTCTACGAGCGGCTCGGCTTCACCGTCACCGCCGACGTCGAGGTGCC
CGAAGGACCGCGCACCTGGTGCATGACCCGCAAGCCCGGTGCCTGAACGCGTTAAGTCGACAATCAACCT
CTGGATTACAAAATTTGTGAAAGATTGACTGGTATTCTTAACTATGTTGCTCCTTTTACGCTATGTGGAT
ACGCTGCTTTAATGCCTTTGTATCATGCTATTGCTTCCCGTATGGCTTTCATTTTCTCCTCCTTGTATAA
ATCCTGGTTGCTGTCTCTTTATGAGGAGTTGTGGCCCGTTGTCAGGCAACGTGGCGTGGTGTGCACTGTG
TTTGCTGACGCAACCCCCACTGGTTGGGGCATTGCCACCACCTGTCAGCTCCTTTCCGGGACTTTCGCTT
TCCCCCTCCCTATTGCCACGGCGGAACTCATCGCCGCCTGCCTTGCCCGCTGCTGGACAGGGGCTCGGCT
GTTGGGCACTGACAATTCCGTGGTGTTGTCGGGGAAATCATCGTCCTTTCCTTGGCTGCTCGCCTGTGTT
GCCACCTGGATTCTGCGCGGGACGTCCTTCTGCTACGTCCCTTCGGCCCTCAATCCAGCGGACCTTCCTT
CCCGCGGCCTGCTGCCGGCTCTGCGGCCTCTTCCGCGTCTTCGCCTTCGCCCTCAGACGAGTCGGATCTC
CCTTTGGGCCGCCTCCCCGCGTCGACTTTAAGACCAATGACTTACAAGGCAGCTGTAGATCTTAGCCACT
TTTTAAAAGAAAAGGGGGGACTGGAAGGGCTAATTCACTCCCAACGAAGACAAGATTTCACCATTATCGT
TTCAGACCCACCTCCCAACCCCGAGGGGACCCAGAGAGGGCCTATTTCCCATGATTCCTTCATATTTGCA
TATACGATACAAGGCTGTTAGAGAGATAATTAGAATTAATTTGACTGTAAACACAAAGATATTAGTACAA
AATACGTGACGTAGAAAGTAATAATTTCTTGGGTAGTTTGCAGTTTTAAAATTATGTTTTAAAATGGACT
ATCATATGCTTACCGTAACTTGAAAGTATTTCGATTTCTTGGCTTTATATATCTTGTGGAAAGGACGAAA
CACCGCTTCGGGGAGACAACGACGGGTTTTAGAGCTAGAAATAGCAAGTTAAAATAAGGCTAGTCCGTTA
TCAACTTGAAAAAGTGGCACCGAGTCGGTGCTTTTTTAAGCTTGGCGTAACTAGATCTTGAGACACTGCT
TTTTGCTTGTACTGGGTCTCTCTGGTTAGACCAGATCTGAGCCTGGGAGCTCTCTGGCTAACTAGGGAAC
CCACTGCTTAAGCCTCAATAAAGCTTGCCTTGAGTGCTTCAAGTAGTGTGTGCCCGTCTGTTGTGTGACT
CTGGTAACTAGAGATCCCTCAGACCCTTTTAGTCAGTGTGGAAAATCTCTAGCAGTACGTATAGTAGTTC
ATGTCATCTTATTATTCAGTATTTATAACTTGCAAAGAAATGAATATCAGAGAGTGAGAGGAACTTGTTT
ATTGCAGCTTATAATGGTTACAAATAAAGCAATAGCATCACAAATTTCACAAATAAAGCATTTTTTTCAC
TGCATTCTAGTTGTGGTTTGTCCAAACTCATCAATGTATCTTATCATGTCTGGCTCTAGCTATCCCGCCC
CTAACTCCGCCCATCCCGCCCCTAACTCCGCCCAGTTCCGCCCATTCTCCGCCCCATGGCTGACTAATTT
TTTTTATTTATGCAGAGGCCGAGGCCGCCTCGGCCTCTGAGCTATTCCAGAAGTAGTGAGGAGGCTTTTT
TGGAGGCCTAGGGACGTACCCAATTCGCCCTATAGTGAGTCGTATTACGCGCGCTCACTGGCCGTCGTTT
TACAACGTCGTGACTGGGAAAACCCTGGCGTTACCCAACTTAATCGCCTTGCAGCACATCCCCCTTTCGC
CAGCTGGCGTAATAGCGAAGAGGCCCGCACCGATCGCCCTTCCCAACAGTTGCGCAGCCTGAATGGCGAA
TGGG
[124 nt withheld, positions 9105-9228]
C
[91 nt withheld, positions 9230-9320]
A
[49 nt withheld, positions 9322-9370]
CCTTTGACGTTGGAGTCCACGTTCTTT
[37 nt withheld, positions 9398-9434]
ACCCTATCTCGGTCTATTCTTTTGATTTATAAGGGATTTTGCCGATTTCGGCCTATTGGTTAAAAAATGA
GCTGATTTAACAAAAATTTAACGCGAATTTTAACAAAATATTAACGCTTACAATTTAGGTGGCACTTTTC
GGGGAAATGTGCGCGGAACCCCTATTTGTTTATTTTTCTAAATACATTCAAATATGTATCCGCTCATGAG
ACAATAACCCTGATAAATGCTTCAATAATATTGAAAAAGGAAGAGTATGAGTATTCAACATTTCCGTGTC
GCCCTTATTCCCTTTTTTGCGGCATTTTGCCTTCCTGTTTTTGCTCACCCAGAAACGCTGGTGAAAGTAA
AAGATGCTGAAGATCAGTTGGGTGCACGAGTGGGTTACATCGAACTGGATCTCAACAGCGGTAAGATCCT
TGAGAGTTTTCGCCCCGAAGAACGTTTTCCAATGATGAGCACTTTTAAAGTTCTGCTATGTGGCGCGGTA
TTATCCCGTATTGACGCCGGGCAAGAGCAACTCGGTCGCCGCATACACTATTCTCAGAATGACTTGGTTG
AGTACTCACCAGTCACAGAAAAGCATCTTACGGATGGCATGACAGTAAGAGAATTATGCAGTGCTGCCAT
AACCATGAGTGATAACACTGCGGCCAACTTACTTCTGACAACGATCGGAGGACCGAAGGAGCTAACCGCT
TTTTTGCACAACATGGGGGATCATGTAACTCGCCTTGATCGTTGGGAACCGGAGCTGAATGAAGCCATAC
CAAACGACGAGCGTGACACCACGATGCCTGTAGCAATGGCAACAACGTTGCGCAAACTATTAACTGGCGA
ACTACTTACTCTAGCTTCCCGGCAACAATTAATAGACTGGATGGAGGCGGATAAAGTTGCAGGACCACTT
CTGCGCTCGGCCCTTCCGGCTGGCTGGTTTATTGCTGATAAATCTGGAGCCGGTGAGCGTGGGTCTCGCG
GTATCATTGCAGCACTGGGGCCAGATGGTAAGCCCTCCCGTATCGTAGTTATCTACACGACGGGGAGTCA
GGCAACTATGGATGAACGAAATAGACAGATCGCTGAGATAGGTGCCTCACTGATTAAGCATTGGTAACTG
TCAGACCAAGTTTACTCATATATACTTTAGATTGATTTAAAACTTCATTTTTAATTTAAAAGGATCTAGG
TGAAGATCCTTTTTGATAATCTCATGACCAAAATCCCTTAACGTGAGTTTTCGTTCCACTGAGCGTCAGA
CCCCGTAGAAAAGATCAAAGGATCTTCTTGAGATCCTTTTTTTCTGCGCGTAATCTGCTGCTTGCAAACA
AAAAAACCACCGCTACCAGCGGTGGTTTGTTTGCCGGATCAAGAGCTACCAACTCTTTTTCCGAAGGTAA
CTGGCTTCAGCAGAGCGCAGATACCAAATACTGTTCTTCTAGTGTAGCCGTAGTTAGGCCACCACTTCAA
GAACTCTGTAGCACCGCCTACATACCTCGCTCTGCTAATCCTGTTACCAGTGGCTGCTGCCAGTGGCGAT
AAGTCGTGTCTTACCGGGTTGGACTCAAGACGATAGTTACCGGATAAGGCGCAGCGGTCGGGCTGAACGG
GGGGTTCGTGCACACAGCCCAGCTTGGAGCGAACGACCTACACCGAACTGAGATACCTACAGCGTGAGCT
ATGAGAAAGCGCCACGCTTCCCGAAGGGAGAAAGGCGGACAGGTATCCGGTAAGCGGCAGGGTCGGAACA
GGAGAGCGCACGAGGGAGCTTCCAGGGGGAAACGCCTGGTATCTTTATAGTCCTGTCGGGTTTCGCCACC
TCTGACTTGAGCGTCGATTTTTGTGATGCTCGTCAGGGGGGCGGAGCCTATGGAAAAACGCCAGCAACGC
GGCCTTTTTACGGTTCCTGGCCTTTTGCTGGCCTTTTGCTCACATGTTCTTTCCTGCGTTATCCCCTGAT
TCTGTGGATAACCGTATTACCGCCTTTGAGTGAGCTGATACCGCTCGCCGCAGCCGAACGACCGAGCGCA
GCGAGTCAGTGAGCGAGGAAGCGGAAGAGCGCCCAATACGCAAACCGCCTCTCCCCGCGCGTTGGCCGAT
TCATTAATGCAGCTGGCACGACAGGTTTCCCGACTGGAAAGCGGGCAGTGAGCGCAACGCAATTAATGTG
AGTTAGCTCACTCATTAGGCACCCCAGGCTTTACACTTTATGCTTCCGGCTCGTATGTTGTGTGGAATTG
TGAGCGGATAACAATTT
